>Addgene plasmid #141690 | TFORF0763 | addgene full sequence | sequence record 454910 | Addgene NGS Result
TTAATGTAGTCTTATGCAATACTCTTGTAGTCTTGCAACATGGTAACGATGAGTTAGCAACATGCCTTAC
AAGGAGAGAAAAAGCACCGTGCATGCCGATTGGTGGAAGTAAGGTGGTACGATCGTGCCTTATTAGGAAG
GCAACAGACGGGTCTGACATGGATTGGACGAACCACTGAATTGCCGCATTGCAGAGATATTGTATTTAAG
TGCCTAGCTCGATACATAAACGGGTCTCTCTGGTTAGACCAGATCTGAGCCTGGGAGCTCTCTGGCTAAC
TAGGGAACCCACTGCTTAAGCCTCAATAAAGCTTGCCTTGAGTGCTTCAAGTAGTGTGTGCCCGTCTGTT
GTGTGACTCTGGTAACTAGAGATCCCTCAGACCCTTTTAGTCAGTGTGGAAAATCTCTAGCAGTGGCGCC
CGAACAGGGACTTGAAAGCGAAAGGGAAACCAGAGGAGCTCTCTCGACGCAGGACTCGGCTTGCTGAAGC
GCGCACGGCAAGAGGCGAGGGGCGGCGACTGGTGAGTACGCCAAAAATTTTGACTAGCGGAGGCTAGAAG
GAGAGAGATGGGTGCGAGAGCGTCAGTATTAAGCGGGGGAGAATTAGATCGCGATGGGAAAAAATTCGGT
TAAGGCCAGGGGGAAAGAAAAAATATAAATTAAAACATATAGTATGGGCAAGCAGGGAGCTAGAACGATT
CGCAGTTAATCCTGGCCTGTTAGAAACATCAGAAGGCTGTAGACAAATACTGGGACAGCTACAACCATCC
CTTCAGACAGGATCAGAAGAACTTAGATCATTATATAATACAGTAGCAACCCTCTATTGTGTGCATCAAA
GGATAGAGATAAAAGACACCAAGGAAGCTTTAGACAAGATAGAGGAAGAGCAAAACAAAAGTAAGACCAC
CGCACAGCAAGCGGCCGCTGATCTTCAGACCTGGAGGAGGAGATATGAGGGACAATTGGAGAAGTGAATT
ATATAAATATAAAGTAGTAAAAATTGAACCATTAGGAGTAGCACCCACCAAGGCAAAGAGAAGAGTGGTG
CAGAGAGAAAAAAGAGCAGTGGGAATAGGAGCTTTGTTCCTTGGGTTCTTGGGAGCAGCAGGAAGCACTA
TGGGCGCAGCGTCAATGACGCTGACGGTACAGGCCAGACAATTATTGTCTGGTATAGTGCAGCAGCAGAA
CAATTTGCTGAGGGCTATTGAGGCGCAACAGCATCTGTTGCAACTCACAGTCTGGGGCATCAAGCAGCTC
CAGGCAAGAATCCTGGCTGTGGAAAGATACCTAAAGGATCAACAGCTCCTGGGGATTTGGGGTTGCTCTG
GAAAACTCATTTGCACCACTGCTGTGCCTTGGAATGCTAGTTGGAGTAATAAATCTCTGGAACAGATTTG
GAATCACACGACCTGGATGGAGTGGGACAGAGAAATTAACAATTACACAAGCTTAATACACTCCTTAATT
GAAGAATCGCAAAACCAGCAAGAAAAGAATGAACAAGAATTATTGGAATTAGATAAATGGGCAAGTTTGT
GGAATTGGTTTAACATAACAAATTGGCTGTGGTATATAAAATTATTCATAATGATAGTAGGAGGCTTGGT
AGGTTTAAGAATAGTTTTTGCTGTACTTTCTATAGTGAATAGAGTTAGGCAGGGATATTCACCATTATCG
TTTCAGACCCACCTCCCAACCCCGAGGGGACCCATGCATTGCATCTCAATTAGTCAGCAACCAGGTGTGG
AAAGTCCCCAGGCTCCCCAGCAGGCAGAAGTATGCAAAGCATGCGTCTCAATTAGTCAGCAACCATAGTC
CCGCCCCTAACTCCGCCCATCCCGCCCCTAACTCCGCCCAGTTCCGCCCATTCTCCGCCCCATGGCTGAC
TAATTTTTTTTATTTATGCAGAGGCCGAGGCCGCCTCGGCCTCTGAGCTATTCCAGAAGTAGTGAGGAGG
CTTTTTTGGAGGCCTAGGCTTTTGCAAAAAGCTTTCTAGAGGTACCACCGGAGCTTACCATGACCGAGTA
CAAGCCCACGGTGCGCCTCGCCACCCGCGACGACGTCCCCAGGGCCGTACGCACCCTCGCCGCCGCGTTC
GCCGACTACCCCGCCACGCGCCACACCGTCGATCCGGACCGCCACATCGAGCGGGTCACCGAGCTGCAAG
AACTCTTCCTCACGCGCGTCGGGCTCGACATCGGCAAGGTGTGGGTCGCGGACGACGGCGCCGCCGTGGC
GGTCTGGACCACGCCGGAGAGCGTCGAAGCGGGGGCGGTGTTCGCCGAGATCGGCCCGCGCATGGCCGAG
TTGAGCGGTTCCCGGCTGGCCGCGCAGCAACAGATGGAAGGCCTCCTGGCGCCGCACCGGCCCAAGGAGC
CCGCGTGGTTCCTGGCCACCGTCGGCGTCTCGCCCGACCACCAGGGCAAGGGTCTGGGCAGCGCCGTCGT
GCTCCCCGGAGTGGAGGCGGCCGAGCGCGCCGGGGTGCCCGCCTTCCTGGAGACCTCCGCGCCCCGCAAC
CTCCCCTTCTACGAGCGGCTCGGCTTCACCGTCACCGCCGACGTCGAGGTGCCCGAAGGACCGCGCACCT
GGTGCATGACCCGCAAGCCCGGTGCCAGTTAACGAATTCTAGATCTTGAGACAAATGGCAGTATTCATCC
ACAATTTTAAAAGAAAAGGGGGGATTGGGGGGTACAGTGCAGGGGAAAGAATAGTAGACATAATAGCAAC
AGACATACAAACTAAAGAATTACAAAAACAAATTACAAAAATTCAAAATTTTCGGGTTTATTACAGGGAC
AGCAGAGATCCACTTTGGCGCCGGCTCGAGGCCTGCAGGTGCAAAGATGGATAAAGTTTTAAACAGAGAG
GAATCTTTGCAGCTAATGGACCTTCTAGGTCTTGAAAGGAGTGGGAATTGGCTCCGGTGCCCGTCAGTGG
GCAGAGCGCACATCGCCCACAGTCCCCGAGAAGTTGGGGGGAGGGGTCGGCAATTGAACCGGTGCCTAGA
GAAGGTGGCGCGGGGTAAACTGGGAAAGTGATGTCGTGTACTGGCTCCGCCTTTTTCCCGAGGGTGGGGG
AGAACCGTATATAAGTGCAGTAGTCGCCGTGAACGTTCTTTTTCGCAACGGGTTTGCCGCCAGAACACAG
GTAAGTGCCGTGTGTGGTTCCCGCGGGCCTGGCCTCTTTACGGGTTATGGCCCTTGCGTGCCTTGAATTA
CTTCCACCTGGCTGCAGTACGTGATTCTTGATCCCGAGCTTCGGGTTGGAAGTGGGTGGGAGAGTTCGAG
GCCTTGCGCTTAAGGAGCCCCTTCGCCTCGTGCTTGAGTTGAGGCCTGGCCTGGGCGCTGGGGCCGCCGC
GTGCGAATCTGGTGGCACCTTCGCGCCTGTCTCGCTGCTTTCGATAAGTCTCTAGCCATTTAAAATTTTT
GATGACCTGCTGCGACGCTTTTTTTCTGGCAAGATAGTCTTGTAAATGCGGGCCAAGATCTGCACACTGG
TATTTCGGTTTTTGGGGCCGCGGGCGGCGACGGGGCCCGTGCGTCCCAGCGCACATGTTCGGCGAGGCGG
GGCCTGCGAGCGCGGCCACCGAGAATCGGACGGGGGTAGTCTCAAGCTGGCCGGCCTGCTCTGGTGCCTG
GCCTCGCGCCGCCGTGTATCGCCCCGCCCTGGGCGGCAAGGCTGGCCCGGTCGGCACCAGTTGCGTGAGC
GGAAAGATGGCCGCTTCCCGGCCCTGCTGCAGGGAGCTCAAAATGGAGGACGCGGCGCTCGGGAGAGCGG
GCGGGTGAGTCACCCACACAAAGGAAAAGGGCCTTTCCGTCCTCAGCCGTCGCTTCATGTGACTCCACGG
AGTACCGGGCGCCGTCCAGGCACCTCGATTAGTTCTCGAGCTTTTGGAGTACGTCGTCTTTAGGTTGGGG
GGAGGGGTTTTATGCGATGGAGTTTCCCCACACTGAGTGGGTGGAGACTGAAGTTAGGCCAGCTTGGCAC
TTGATGTAATTCTCCTTGGAATTTGCCCTTTTTGAGTTTGGATCTTGGTTCATTCTCAAGCCTCAGACAG
TGGTTCAAAGTTTTTTTCTTCCATTTCAGGTGTCGTGAGGCTAGCACCGCCACCATGGCGGCTGTCGTCC
TGCCCCCAACTGCCGCTCTGTCTTCCCTGTTCCCAGCCTCTCAGCGAGAAGGACACACAGAGGGCGGAGA
GCTGGTTAATGAGCTCCTGAAAAGCTGGCTAAAGGGCTTGGTGACCTTTGAGGATGTGGCCGTGGAGTTC
ACCCAGGAGGAGTGGGCATTGCTGGACCCTGCCCAAAGGACACTGTACAGGGACGTGATGCTGGAGAACT
GCAGGAACCTGGCCTCACTGGGGAACCAAGTTGATAAACCTAGGCTGATCTCCCAGCTGGAGCAAGAAGA
TAAAGTGATGACAGAAGAGAGAGGAATTCTCTCAGGTACCTGTCCAGATGTGGAGAATCCATTTAAAGCC
AAAGGGTTAACTCCTAAGCTGCATGTTTTTCGAAAAGAACAATCTAGAAATATGAAAATGGAGAGGAATC
ATCTTGGAGCAACACTCAACGAATGTAATCAGTGTTTTAAAGTCTTCAGCACAAAATCTTCCCTTACACG
GCACAGGAAGATTCATACTGGAGAAAGACCCTATGGCTGCAGTGAATGTGGGAAATCCTACAGCAGTAGA
TCTTACCTTGCTGTTCATAAGAGAATCCACAATGGGGAGAAACCCTATGAATGCAATGACTGTGGGAAAA
CCTTCAGCAGCAGATCTTACCTTACTGTTCATAAGAGAATCCACAATGGGGAGAAACCCTACGAATGCAG
TGACTGTGGGAAAACCTTCAGCAATTCCTCATACCTCAGACCGCACTTGAGAATTCACACTGGAGAAAAA
CCGTACAAATGTAACCAGTGTTTTCGTGAGTTCCGCACTCAGTCAATCTTCACAAGGCACAAGAGAGTTC
ATACGGGGGAGGGTCATTATGTATGTAATCAGTGTGGAAAGGCTTTCGGCACGAGGTCATCTCTTTCTTC
GCACTATAGCATTCATACAGGGGAGTACCCTTACGAATGCCACGATTGTGGGAGAACCTTCAGGAGGAGG
TCGAATCTGACACAGCACATAAGAACTCATACTGGAGAAAAACCCTACACATGTAATGAGTGTGGGAAAT
CCTTTACCAATAGCTTTTCTCTTACAATTCACAGGAGAATACATAATGGAGAGAAATCCTATGAGTGCAG
TGATTGTGGAAAATCCTTTAATGTTCTCTCATCCGTTAAGAAACACATGAGAACTCACACTGGAAAAAAA
CCCTATGAATGTAATTATTGCGGGAAATCCTTCACAAGTAACTCCTACCTTTCTGTGCATACGAGAATGC
ATAATAGGCAAATGTAGTAATGAACTAGTCCGTAACTTGAAAGTATTTCGATTTCTTGGCTTTATATATC
TTGTGGAAAGGACGACTACTCGACCAGAAACGCGTATGCACGCGTTAAGTCGACAATCAACCTCTGGATT
ACAAAATTTGTGAAAGATTGACTGGTATTCTTAACTATGTTGCTCCTTTTACGCTATGTGGATACGCTGC
TTTAATGCCTTTGTATCATGCTATTGCTTCCCGTATGGCTTTCATTTTCTCCTCCTTGTATAAATCCTGG
TTGCTGTCTCTTTATGAGGAGTTGTGGCCCGTTGTCAGGCAACGTGGCGTGGTGTGCACTGTGTTTGCTG
ACGCAACCCCCACTGGTTGGGGCATTGCCACCACCTGTCAGCTCCTTTCCGGGACTTTCGCTTTCCCCCT
CCCTATTGCCACGGCGGAACTCATCGCCGCCTGCCTTGCCCGCTGCTGGACAGGGGCTCGGCTGTTGGGC
ACTGACAATTCCGTGGTGTTGTCGGGGAAATCATCGTCCTTTCCTTGGCTGCTCGCCTGTGTTGCCACCT
GGATTCTGCGCGGGACGTCCTTCTGCTACGTCCCTTCGGCCCTCAATCCAGCGGACCTTCCTTCCCGCGG
CCTGCTGCCGGCTCTGCGGCCTCTTCCGCGTCTTCGCCTTCGCCCTCAGACGAGTCGGATCTCCCTTTGG
GCCGCCTCCCCGCGTCGACTTTAAGACCAATGACTTACAAGGCAGCTGTAGATCTTAGCCACTTTTTAAA
AGAAAAGGGGGGACTGGAAGGGCTAATTCACTCCCAACGAAGACAAGATCTGCTTTTTGCTTGTACTGGG
TCTCTCTGGTTAGACCAGATCTGAGCCTGGGAGCTCTCTGGCTAACTAGGGAACCCACTGCTTAAGCCTC
AATAAAGCTTGCCTTGAGTGCTTCAAGTAGTGTGTGCCCGTCTGTTGTGTGACTCTGGTAACTAGAGATC
CCTCAGACCCTTTTAGTCAGTGTGGAAAATCTCTAGCAGTACGTATAGTAGTTCATGTCATCTTATTATT
CAGTATTTATAACTTGCAAAGAAATGAATATCAGAGAGTGAGAGGAACTTGTTTATTGCAGCTTATAATG
GTTACAAATAAAGCAATAGCATCACAAATTTCACAAATAAAGCATTTTTTTCACTGCATTCTAGTTGTGG
TTTGTCCAAACTCATCAATGTATCTTATCATGTCTGGCTCTAGCTATCCCGCCCCTAACTCCGCCCATCC
CGCCCCTAACTCCGCCCAGTTCCGCCCATTCTCCGCCCCATGGCTGACTAATTTTTTTTATTTATGCAGA
GGCCGAGGCCGCCTCGGCCTCTGAGCTATTCCAGAAGTAGTGAGGAGGCTTTTTTGGAGGCCTAGGGACG
TACCCAATTCGCCCTATAGTGAGTCGTATTACGCGCGCTCACTGGCCGTCGTTTTACAACGTCGTGACTG
GGAAAACCCTGGCGTTACCCAACTTAATCGCCTTGCAGCACATCCCCCTTTCGCCAGCTGGCGTAATAGC
GAAGAGGCCCGCACCGATCGCCCTTCCCAACAGTTGCGCAGCCTGAATGGCGAATGGG
[124 nt withheld, positions 6989-7112]
C
[91 nt withheld, positions 7114-7204]
A
[49 nt withheld, positions 7206-7254]
CCTTTGACGTTGGAGTCCACGTTCTTT
[37 nt withheld, positions 7282-7318]
ACCCTATCTCGGTCTATTCTTTTGATTTATAAGGGATTTTGCCGATTTCGGCCTATTGGTTAAAAAATGA
GCTGATTTAACAAAAATTTAACGCGAATTTTAACAAAATATTAACGCTTACAATTTAGGTGGCACTTTTC
GGGGAAATGTGCGCGGAACCCCTATTTGTTTATTTTTCTAAATACATTCAAATATGTATCCGCTCATGAG
ACAATAACCCTGATAAATGCTTCAATAATATTGAAAAAGGAAGAGTATGAGTATTCAACATTTCCGTGTC
GCCCTTATTCCCTTTTTTGCGGCATTTTGCCTTCCTGTTTTTGCTCACCCAGAAACGCTGGTGAAAGTAA
AAGATGCTGAAGATCAGTTGGGTGCACGAGTGGGTTACATCGAACTGGATCTCAACAGCGGTAAGATCCT
TGAGAGTTTTCGCCCCGAAGAACGTTTTCCAATGATGAGCACTTTTAAAGTTCTGCTATGTGGCGCGGTA
TTATCCCGTATTGACGCCGGGCAAGAGCAACTCGGTCGCCGCATACACTATTCTCAGAATGACTTGGTTG
AGTACTCACCAGTCACAGAAAAGCATCTTACGGATGGCATGACAGTAAGAGAATTATGCAGTGCTGCCAT
AACCATGAGTGATAACACTGCGGCCAACTTACTTCTGACAACGATCGGAGGACCGAAGGAGCTAACCGCT
TTTTTGCACAACATGGGGGATCATGTAACTCGCCTTGATCGTTGGGAACCGGAGCTGAATGAAGCCATAC
CAAACGACGAGCGTGACACCACGATGCCTGTAGCAATGGCAACAACGTTGCGCAAACTATTAACTGGCGA
ACTACTTACTCTAGCTTCCCGGCAACAATTAATAGACTGGATGGAGGCGGATAAAGTTGCAGGACCACTT
CTGCGCTCGGCCCTTCCGGCTGGCTGGTTTATTGCTGATAAATCTGGAGCCGGTGAGCGTGGGTCTCGCG
GTATCATTGCAGCACTGGGGCCAGATGGTAAGCCCTCCCGTATCGTAGTTATCTACACGACGGGGAGTCA
GGCAACTATGGATGAACGAAATAGACAGATCGCTGAGATAGGTGCCTCACTGATTAAGCATTGGTAACTG
TCAGACCAAGTTTACTCATATATACTTTAGATTGATTTAAAACTTCATTTTTAATTTAAAAGGATCTAGG
TGAAGATCCTTTTTGATAATCTCATGACCAAAATCCCTTAACGTGAGTTTTCGTTCCACTGAGCGTCAGA
CCCCGTAGAAAAGATCAAAGGATCTTCTTGAGATCCTTTTTTTCTGCGCGTAATCTGCTGCTTGCAAACA
AAAAAACCACCGCTACCAGCGGTGGTTTGTTTGCCGGATCAAGAGCTACCAACTCTTTTTCCGAAGGTAA
CTGGCTTCAGCAGAGCGCAGATACCAAATACTGTTCTTCTAGTGTAGCCGTAGTTAGGCCACCACTTCAA
GAACTCTGTAGCACCGCCTACATACCTCGCTCTGCTAATCCTGTTACCAGTGGCTGCTGCCAGTGGCGAT
AAGTCGTGTCTTACCGGGTTGGACTCAAGACGATAGTTACCGGATAAGGCGCAGCGGTCGGGCTGAACGG
GGGGTTCGTGCACACAGCCCAGCTTGGAGCGAACGACCTACACCGAACTGAGATACCTACAGCGTGAGCT
ATGAGAAAGCGCCACGCTTCCCGAAGGGAGAAAGGCGGACAGGTATCCGGTAAGCGGCAGGGTCGGAACA
GGAGAGCGCACGAGGGAGCTTCCAGGGGGAAACGCCTGGTATCTTTATAGTCCTGTCGGGTTTCGCCACC
TCTGACTTGAGCGTCGATTTTTGTGATGCTCGTCAGGGGGGCGGAGCCTATGGAAAAACGCCAGCAACGC
GGCCTTTTTACGGTTCCTGGCCTTTTGCTGGCCTTTTGCTCACATGTTCTTTCCTGCGTTATCCCCTGAT
TCTGTGGATAACCGTATTACCGCCTTTGAGTGAGCTGATACCGCTCGCCGCAGCCGAACGACCGAGCGCA
GCGAGTCAGTGAGCGAGGAAGCGGAAGAGCGCCCAATACGCAAACCGCCTCTCCCCGCGCGTTGGCCGAT
TCATTAATGCAGCTGGCACGACAGGTTTCCCGACTGGAAAGCGGGCAGTGAGCGCAACGCAATTAATGTG
AGTTAGCTCACTCATTAGGCACCCCAGGCTTTACACTTTATGCTTCCGGCTCGTATGTTGTGTGGAATTG
TGAGCGGATAACAATTTCACACAGGAAACAGCTATGACCATGATTACGCCAAGCGCGCAATTAACCCTCA
CTAAAGGGAACAAAAGCTGGAGCTGCAAGC
Features (pLannotate 1.2.2; 31 found; start..end, strand, type, name):
      5..231     +  promoter       RSV promoter: Rous sarcoma virus enhancer/promoter
    232..412     +  LTR            5' LTR (truncated): truncated 5' long terminal repeat (LTR) from HIV-1
    459..584     +  misc_feature   HIV-1 Ψ: packaging signal of human immunodeficiency virus type 1
    568..931     +  CDS            HIV-1 gag (fragment): gag protein from human immunodeficiency virus 1; gag
   1077..1310    +  misc_feature   RRE: The Rev response element (RRE) of HIV-1 allows for Rev-dependent mRNA export from the nucleus to the cytoplasm.
   1687..1713    +  CDS            Rev (fragment): human immunodeficiency virus 1 (HIV-1) Rev protein; rev; enhances nuclear export of unspliced and incompletely spliced viral mRNAs
   1720..1743    +  promoter       SV40 promoter (fragment): SV40 early promoter
   1744..1815    +  promoter       SV40 promoter (fragment): SV40 enhancer and early promoter
   1839..1974    +  rep_origin     SV40 ori: SV40 origin of replication
   2020..2616    +  CDS            PuroR (fragment): puromycin N-acetyltransferase; pac from Streptomyces; confers resistance to puromycin
   2665..2782    +  misc_feature   cPPT/CTS: central polypurine tract and central termination sequence of HIV-1
   2847..2913    +  CDS            small t antigen (fragment): SV40 (simian virus 40) small t antigen
   2920..4098    +  promoter       EF-1α promoter: strong constitutive promoter for human elongation factor EF-1α
   4115..4657    +  CDS            ZNF557 (fragment): ZN557_HUMAN - Experimental evidence at protein level: Swiss-Prot protein existence level 1. May be involved in transcriptional regulation. From Homo sapiens (Human).
   5420..5473    +  promoter       U6 promoter (fragment): RNA polymerase III promoter for human U6 snRNA
   5515..6103    +  misc_feature   WPRE: woodchuck hepatitis virus posttranscriptional regulatory element
   6154..6173    +  misc_feature   cPPT/CTS (fragment): central polypurine tract and central termination sequence of HIV-1
   6175..6408    +  LTR            3' LTR (ΔU3): self-inactivating 3' long terminal repeat (LTR) from HIV-1
   6486..6607    +  polyA_signal   SV40 poly(A) signal: SV40 polyadenylation signal
   6647..6782    +  rep_origin     SV40 ori: SV40 origin of replication
   6803..6821    -  promoter       T7 promoter: promoter for bacteriophage T7 RNA polymerase
   6829..6984    +  CDS            lacZα (fragment): LacZα fragment of β-galactosidase; lacZ fragment
   6989..7417    +  rep_origin     f1 ori (sequence partly withheld): f1 bacteriophage origin of replication; arrow indicates direction of (+) strand synthesis
   7470..7574    +  promoter       AmpR promoter: bla
   7575..8435    +  CDS            AmpR: β-lactamase; bla; confers resistance to ampicillin, carbenicillin, and related antibiotics
   8606..9194    +  rep_origin     ori: high-copy-number ColE1/pMB1/pBR322/pUC origin of replication
   9377..9469    +  CDS            lacI (fragment): lac repressor; lacI; The lac repressor binds to the lac operator to inhibit transcription in E. coli. This inhibition can be relieved by adding lactose or isopropyl-β-D-thiogalactopyranoside (IPTG).
   9482..9503    +  protein_bind   CAP binding site: CAP binding activates transcription in the presence of cAMP. E. coli catabolite activator protein
   9518..9548    +  promoter       lac promoter: promoter for the E. coli lac operon
   9556..9572    +  protein_bind   lac operator: The lac repressor binds to the lac operator to inhibit transcription in E. coli. This inhibition can be relieved by adding lactose or isopropyl-β-D-thiogalactopyranoside (IPTG). lac repressor encoded by lacI
   9617..9635    +  promoter       T3 promoter: promoter for bacteriophage T3 RNA polymerase
