[The description below was written by a language model from this plasmid's Addgene catalogue record and pLannotate feature annotations shown in this document.]
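Description:
TFORF0763 is a third-generation-style, self-inactivating lentiviral expression plasmid built on the pLX_TRC317 backbone and carrying the human zinc-finger gene ZNF557 as one member of a barcoded transcription factor ORF collection. It is maintained in E. coli through a high-copy ColE1/pUC-type origin and an ampicillin resistance gene (β-lactamase); an f1 origin and remnants of a lac/lacZα cloning region with T7 and T3 promoters are also present in the bacterial portion. The depositor notes that the plasmid can recombine, consistent with its repeated LTR sequences.

The viral segment begins with an RSV promoter fused to a truncated HIV-1 5' LTR, which drives genomic RNA production in packaging cells independently of Tat, followed by the Ψ packaging signal with a gag fragment, the Rev response element for nuclear export of the unspliced genome, and a cPPT/CTS element that aids nuclear import. An SV40 early promoter/origin region drives puromycin N-acetyltransferase for selecting transduced mammalian cells. Downstream, the strong constitutive EF-1α promoter drives the ZNF557 ORF; the annotation tool matched only part of the roughly 1.4 kb insert to the reference protein, so the table does not mark the full coding region. The 24-bp barcode described in the catalogue entry is not annotated, though it presumably lies between the ORF and the WPRE, which enhances transcript stability and expression. The cassette ends at a ΔU3 3' LTR, followed by an SV40 polyadenylation signal.

The construct is intended for overexpressing ZNF557 in mammalian cells, individually or in pooled screens, where the barcode identifies which transcription factor each cell received, as in studies of directed differentiation.
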