Addgene plasmid #141690: TFORF0763
Purpose: Lentiviral vector for overexpressing transcription factor ORFs with unique 24-bp barcodes. Barcodes facilitate identification of transcription factors in pooled screens.
Depositing lab: Feng Zhang. Depositing organization: Broad Institute. Publication: A transcription factor atlas of directed differentiation. Joung J, Ma S, Tay T, Geiger-Schuller KR, Kirchgatterer PC, Verdine VK, Guo B, Arias-Garcia MA, Allen WE, Singh A, Kuksenko O, Abudayyeh OO, Gootenberg JS, Fu Z, Macrae RK, Buenrostro JD, Regev A, Zhang F. Cell. 2023 Jan 5;186(1):209-229.e26. doi: 10.1016/j.cell.2022.11.026. PubMed 36608654.
Backbone
  Vector backbone: pLX_TRC317
  Backbone manufacturer: Broad Institute Genetic Perturbation Platform
  Backbone size w/o insert (bp): 8264
  Vector type: Mammalian Expression, Lentiviral
  Selectable markers: Puromycin
Growth in bacteria
  Bacterial resistance: Ampicillin, 100 μg/mL
  Growth temperature: 30°C
  Growth strain: NEB Stable
  Copy number: High Copy
Gene/Insert
  Gene/Insert name: ZNF557
  Species: H. sapiens (human)
  Insert size (bp): 1394
  Entrez Gene: ZNF557
  Promoter: EF1a
  Cloning method: Unknown
  Sequencing primers: 5′ GGGTGGAGACTGAAGTTAGGCCAG; 3′ CACATAGCGTAAAAGGAGCAACATAG
Terms and licenses: Academic/Nonprofit Terms; Industry Terms: Not Available to Industry
Depositor comments: NM_001044387,NM_024341,ENST00000252840 . The transcription factor ORF portion of this plasmid was synthesized by Genewiz. Please test multiple small colonies in case of plasmid recombination. To make this collection available in a timely manner, a portion of this collection was not fully sequenced by Addgene. If an Addgene verified full plasmid sequence is not available, please contact us prior to placing an order to request the full sequence.
How to cite: TFORF0763 was a gift from Feng Zhang (Addgene plasmid # 141690 ; http://n2t.net/addgene:141690 ; RRID:Addgene_141690)
