>Addgene plasmid #141690 | TFORF0763 | depositor partial sequence | sequence record 277207 | Insert
ACCGCCACCATGGCGGCTGTCGTCCTGCCCCCAACTGCCGCTCTGTCTTCCCTGTTCCCAGCCTCTCAGC
GAGAAGGACACACAGAGGGCGGAGAGCTGGTTAATGAGCTCCTGAAAAGCTGGCTAAAGGGCTTGGTGAC
CTTTGAGGATGTGGCCGTGGAGTTCACCCAGGAGGAGTGGGCATTGCTGGACCCTGCCCAAAGGACACTG
TACAGGGACGTGATGCTGGAGAACTGCAGGAACCTGGCCTCACTGGGGAACCAAGTTGATAAACCTAGGC
TGATCTCCCAGCTGGAGCAAGAAGATAAAGTGATGACAGAAGAGAGAGGAATTCTCTCAGGTACCTGTCC
AGATGTGGAGAATCCATTTAAAGCCAAAGGGTTAACTCCTAAGCTGCATGTTTTTCGAAAAGAACAATCT
AGAAATATGAAAATGGAGAGGAATCATCTTGGAGCAACACTCAACGAATGTAATCAGTGTTTTAAAGTCT
TCAGCACAAAATCTTCCCTTACACGGCACAGGAAGATTCATACTGGAGAAAGACCCTATGGCTGCAGTGA
ATGTGGGAAATCCTACAGCAGTAGATCTTACCTTGCTGTTCATAAGAGAATCCACAATGGGGAGAAACCC
TATGAATGCAATGACTGTGGGAAAACCTTCAGCAGCAGATCTTACCTTACTGTTCATAAGAGAATCCACA
ATGGGGAGAAACCCTACGAATGCAGTGACTGTGGGAAAACCTTCAGCAATTCCTCATACCTCAGACCGCA
CTTGAGAATTCACACTGGAGAAAAACCGTACAAATGTAACCAGTGTTTTCGTGAGTTCCGCACTCAGTCA
ATCTTCACAAGGCACAAGAGAGTTCATACGGGGGAGGGTCATTATGTATGTAATCAGTGTGGAAAGGCTT
TCGGCACGAGGTCATCTCTTTCTTCGCACTATAGCATTCATACAGGGGAGTACCCTTACGAATGCCACGA
TTGTGGGAGAACCTTCAGGAGGAGGTCGAATCTGACACAGCACATAAGAACTCATACTGGAGAAAAACCC
TACACATGTAATGAGTGTGGGAAATCCTTTACCAATAGCTTTTCTCTTACAATTCACAGGAGAATACATA
ATGGAGAGAAATCCTATGAGTGCAGTGATTGTGGAAAATCCTTTAATGTTCTCTCATCCGTTAAGAAACA
CATGAGAACTCACACTGGAAAAAAACCCTATGAATGTAATTATTGCGGGAAATCCTTCACAAGTAACTCC
TACCTTTCTGTGCATACGAGAATGCATAATAGGCAAATGTAGTAATGAACTAGTCCGTAACTTGAAAGTA
TTTCGATTTCTTGGCTTTATATATCTTGTGGAAAGGACGACTACTCGACCAGAAACGCGTATGC
