>Addgene plasmid #141690 | TFORF0763 | depositor partial sequence | sequence record 277208 | Barcode
CTACTCGACCAGAAACGCGTATGC
